Addgene plasmid #198535: SpCas9-NG-YE1-BE4max
Purpose: Expresses human codon-optimized SpCas9-NG-YE1-BE4max and blasticidin resistance: EFS promoter-SpCas9-NG-YE1-BE4max-NLS-FLAG-P2A-BSD
Depositing lab: Hyongbum Kim. Depositing organization: Yonsei University Health System. Publication: Deep learning models to predict the editing efficiencies and outcomes of diverse base editors. Kim N, Choi S, Kim S, Song M, Seo JH, Min S, Park J, Cho SR, Kim HH. Nat Biotechnol. 2024 Mar;42(3):484-497. doi: 10.1038/s41587-023-01792-x PubMed 37188916.
Backbone
  Vector backbone: pFUGW
  Total vector size (bp): 14256
  Vector type: Mammalian Expression, Lentiviral, CRISPR
  Selectable markers: Blasticidin
Growth in bacteria
  Bacterial resistance: Ampicillin, 100 μg/mL
  Growth temperature: 37°C
  Growth strain: NEB Stable
  Copy number: Unknown
Gene/Insert
  Gene/Insert name: SpCas9-NG-YE1-BE4max
  Species: H. sapiens (human)
  Insert size (bp): 6048
  Promoter: EFS
  Tag / fusion protein: NLS (C terminal on insert); FLAG (C terminal on insert); BSD (C terminal on insert)
  Cloning method: Gibson Cloning
  Sequencing primers: 5′ 5' - ggtcttgaaaggagtgggaattgg - 3'; 3′ 5' - CAGGTCGCTTGTCGCCTCC - 3'
Terms and licenses: Academic/Nonprofit Terms; Industry Terms: Not Available to Industry
How to cite: SpCas9-NG-YE1-BE4max was a gift from Hyongbum Kim (Addgene plasmid # 198535 ; http://n2t.net/addgene:198535 ; RRID:Addgene_198535)
