[The description below was written by a language model from this plasmid's Addgene catalogue record and pLannotate feature annotations shown in this document.]
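Description:
SpCas9-NG-YE1-BE4max is a lentiviral transfer plasmid of about 14.2 kb, built on the pFUGW backbone, for expressing a cytosine base editor in mammalian cells with blasticidin selection. It is propagated in E. coli through a high-copy ColE1/pUC-type origin and an ampicillin resistance gene. The backbone also carries an f1 origin and an SV40 promoter/origin plus EM7-driven bleomycin/Zeocin resistance cassette with an SV40 polyadenylation signal, although the catalogue lists only blasticidin as the mammalian marker. The viral portion uses a CMV enhancer/promoter fused to a truncated HIV-1 5' LTR to drive genomic RNA production in packaging cells. This is followed by the Ψ packaging signal with a partial gag sequence, the RRE for Rev-dependent nuclear export, and the cPPT/CTS. A WPRE and a truncated 3' LTR close the viral unit, with a bGH polyadenylation signal downstream.

The payload is a roughly 6 kb human codon-optimized open reading frame under the short EF-1α core (EFS) promoter. The annotation shows rat APOBEC1 deaminase fused to a full-length Streptococcus pyogenes Cas9 carrying the D10A change, followed by uracil glycosylase inhibitor (UGI) sequence. Only one UGI copy is annotated, although the gap before it leaves room for additional unannotated sequence. By name, the deaminase is the narrowed-window YE1 variant and the Cas9 is the NG-PAM variant, in the BE4max architecture. The specific mutations are not resolved in the feature table. According to the catalogue, the fusion ends in an NLS and FLAG tag and is linked by a P2A peptide to blasticidin S deaminase, so editor and resistance marker come from one transcript. No guide RNA cassette is annotated, so the guide must be supplied separately. The construct was deposited with a study on predicting the editing efficiencies and outcomes of diverse base editors.
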