Features (pLannotate 1.2.2; 37 found; start..end, strand, type, name):
    297..422     +  CDS            ble (fragment): BLE_KLEPN - Experimental evidence at protein level: Swiss-Prot protein existence level 1. Binding protein with a strong affinity to the bleomycin family of antibiotics. Binds to CL990; an antimitotic-antibiotic compound. From Klebsiella pneumoniae.
    417..538     +  polyA_signal   SV40 poly(A) signal: SV40 polyadenylation signal
    609..631     -  protein_bind   lac operator (fragment): The lac repressor binds to the lac operator to inhibit transcription in E. coli. This inhibition can be relieved by adding lactose or isopropyl-β-D-thiogalactopyranoside (IPTG). lac repressor encoded by lacI
    635..665     -  promoter       lac promoter: promoter for the E. coli lac operon
    680..701     -  protein_bind   CAP binding site: CAP binding activates transcription in the presence of cAMP. E. coli catabolite activator protein
    714..806     -  CDS            lacI (fragment): lac repressor; lacI; The lac repressor binds to the lac operator to inhibit transcription in E. coli. This inhibition can be relieved by adding lactose or isopropyl-β-D-thiogalactopyranoside (IPTG).
    989..1577    -  rep_origin     ori: high-copy-number ColE1/pMB1/pBR322/pUC origin of replication
   1748..2608    -  CDS            AmpR: β-lactamase; bla; confers resistance to ampicillin, carbenicillin, and related antibiotics
   2609..2713    -  promoter       AmpR promoter: bla
   2772..2824    -  misc_feature   bom (fragment): basis of mobility region from pBR322
   2979..3358    +  enhancer       CMV enhancer: human cytomegalovirus immediate early enhancer
   3359..3558    +  promoter       CMV promoter: human cytomegalovirus (CMV) immediate early promoter
   3576..3756    +  LTR            5' LTR (truncated): truncated 5' long terminal repeat (LTR) from HIV-1
   3803..3928    +  misc_feature   HIV-1 Ψ: packaging signal of human immunodeficiency virus type 1
   3912..4275    +  CDS            HIV-1 gag (fragment): gag protein from human immunodeficiency virus 1; gag
   4421..4654    +  misc_feature   RRE: The Rev response element (RRE) of HIV-1 allows for Rev-dependent mRNA export from the nucleus to the cytoplasm.
   5031..5131    +  CDS            Rev (fragment): human immunodeficiency virus 1 (HIV-1) Rev protein; rev; enhances nuclear export of unspliced and incompletely spliced viral mRNAs
   5181..5298    +  misc_feature   cPPT/CTS: central polypurine tract and central termination sequence of HIV-1
   5347..5365    +  CDS            small t antigen (fragment): SV40 (simian virus 40) small t antigen
   5391..5602    +  promoter       EF-1α core promoter: core promoter for human elongation factor EF-1α
   5674..6357    +  CDS            Apobec1: ABEC1_RAT - Experimental evidence at protein level: Swiss-Prot protein existence level 1. Catalytic component of the apolipoprotein B mRNA editing enzyme complex which is responsible for the postranscriptional editing of a CAA codon for Gln to a UAA codon for stop in the APOB mRNA. May also play a role in the epigenetic regulation of gene expression by participating in DNA demethylation. From Rattus norvegicus (Rat).
   6454..8055    +  CDS            dCas9(N): N-terminal portion of catalytically inactive Streptococcus pyogenes dCas9 carrying the D10A mutation (Zetsche et al., 2015)
   8056..10554   +  CDS            Cas9(C): C-terminal portion of Streptococcus pyogenes Cas9 (Zetsche et al., 2015)
  10864..11112   +  CDS            UGI: UNGI_BPPB2 - Experimental evidence at protein level: Swiss-Prot protein existence level 1. This protein binds specifically and reversibly to the host uracil-DNA glycosylase, preventing removal of uracil residues from PBS2 DNA by the host uracil-excision repair system. From Bacillus phage PBS2 (Bacteriophage PBS2).
  11266..11664   +  CDS            BSD: blasticidin S deaminase; Aspergillus terreus BSD; confers resistance to blasticidin
  11665..11686   +  misc_feature   MCS (fragment): pBluescript multiple cloning site
  11689..12277   +  misc_feature   WPRE: woodchuck hepatitis virus posttranscriptional regulatory element
  12214..12795   +  CDS            nef (fragment): NEF_HV1H2 - Experimental evidence at protein level: Swiss-Prot protein existence level 1. Extracellular Nef protein targets CD4(+) T-lymphocytes for apoptosis by interacting with CXCR4 surface receptors. From Human immunodeficiency virus type 1 group M subtype B (isolate HXB2) (HIV-1).
  12802..12982   +  LTR            5' LTR (truncated): truncated 5' long terminal repeat (LTR) from HIV-1
  13014..13238   +  polyA_signal   bGH poly(A) signal: bovine growth hormone polyadenylation signal
  13242..13263   +  promoter       SV40 promoter (fragment): SV40 enhancer and early promoter
  13284..13712   +  rep_origin     f1 ori (sequence partly withheld): f1 bacteriophage origin of replication; arrow indicates direction of (+) strand synthesis
  13739..13810   +  promoter       SV40 promoter (fragment): SV40 enhancer and early promoter
  13811..13882   +  promoter       SV40 promoter (fragment): SV40 enhancer and early promoter
  13886..14020   +  rep_origin     SV40 ori: SV40 origin of replication
  14082..14129   +  promoter       EM7 promoter: synthetic bacterial promoter&nbsp
  14148..287     +  CDS            BleoR (across the origin): antibiotic-binding protein; Sh ble from Streptoalloteichus hindustanus; confers resistance to bleomycin, phleomycin, and Zeocin™
>Addgene plasmid #198535 | SpCas9-NG-YE1-BE4max | addgene full sequence | sequence record 388892 | Addgene NGS Result
CCCGGGACTTCGTGGAGGACGACTTCGCCGGTGTGGTCCGGGACGACGTGACCCTGTTCATCAGCGCGGT
CCAGGACCAGGTGGTGCCGGACAACACCCTGGCCTGGGTGTGGGTGCGCGGCCTGGACGAGCTGTACGCC
GAGTGGTCGGAGGTCGTGTCCACGAACTTCCGGGACGCCTCCGGGCCGGCCATGACCGAGATCGGCGAGC
AGCCGTGGGGGCGGGAGTTCGCCCTGCGCGACCCGGCCGGCAACTGCGTGCACTTCGTGGCCGAGGAGCA
GGACTGACACGTGCTACGAGATTTCGATTCCACCGCCGCCTTCTATGAAAGGTTGGGCTTCGGAATCGTT
TTCCGGGACGCCGGCTGGATGATCCTCCAGCGCGGGGATCTCATGCTGGAGTTCTTCGCCCACCCCAACT
TGTTTATTGCAGCTTATAATGGTTACAAATAAAGCAATAGCATCACAAATTTCACAAATAAAGCATTTTT
TTCACTGCATTCTAGTTGTGGTTTGTCCAAACTCATCAATGTATCTTATCATGTCTGTATACCGTCGACC
TCTAGCTAGAGCTTGGCGTAATCATGGTCATAGCTGTTTCCTGTGTGAAATTGTTATCCGCTCACAATTC
CACACAACATACGAGCCGGAAGCATAAAGTGTAAAGCCTGGGGTGCCTAATGAGTGAGCTAACTCACATT
AATTGCGTTGCGCTCACTGCCCGCTTTCCAGTCGGGAAACCTGTCGTGCCAGCTGCATTAATGAATCGGC
CAACGCGCGGGGAGAGGCGGTTTGCGTATTGGGCGCTCTTCCGCTTCCTCGCTCACTGACTCGCTGCGCT
CGGTCGTTCGGCTGCGGCGAGCGGTATCAGCTCACTCAAAGGCGGTAATACGGTTATCCACAGAATCAGG
GGATAACGCAGGAAAGAACATGTGAGCAAAAGGCCAGCAAAAGGCCAGGAACCGTAAAAAGGCCGCGTTG
CTGGCGTTTTTCCATAGGCTCCGCCCCCCTGACGAGCATCACAAAAATCGACGCTCAAGTCAGAGGTGGC
GAAACCCGACAGGACTATAAAGATACCAGGCGTTTCCCCCTGGAAGCTCCCTCGTGCGCTCTCCTGTTCC
GACCCTGCCGCTTACCGGATACCTGTCCGCCTTTCTCCCTTCGGGAAGCGTGGCGCTTTCTCATAGCTCA
CGCTGTAGGTATCTCAGTTCGGTGTAGGTCGTTCGCTCCAAGCTGGGCTGTGTGCACGAACCCCCCGTTC
AGCCCGACCGCTGCGCCTTATCCGGTAACTATCGTCTTGAGTCCAACCCGGTAAGACACGACTTATCGCC
ACTGGCAGCAGCCACTGGTAACAGGATTAGCAGAGCGAGGTATGTAGGCGGTGCTACAGAGTTCTTGAAG
TGGTGGCCTAACTACGGCTACACTAGAAGAACAGTATTTGGTATCTGCGCTCTGCTGAAGCCAGTTACCT
TCGGAAAAAGAGTTGGTAGCTCTTGATCCGGCAAACAAACCACCGCTGGTAGCGGTGGTTTTTTTGTTTG
CAAGCAGCAGATTACGCGCAGAAAAAAAGGATCTCAAGAAGATCCTTTGATCTTTTCTACGGGGTCTGAC
GCTCAGTGGAACGAAAACTCACGTTAAGGGATTTTGGTCATGAGATTATCAAAAAGGATCTTCACCTAGA
TCCTTTTAAATTAAAAATGAAGTTTTAAATCAATCTAAAGTATATATGAGTAAACTTGGTCTGACAGTTA
CCAATGCTTAATCAGTGAGGCACCTATCTCAGCGATCTGTCTATTTCGTTCATCCATAGTTGCCTGACTC
CCCGTCGTGTAGATAACTACGATACGGGAGGGCTTACCATCTGGCCCCAGTGCTGCAATGATACCGCGAG
ACCCACGCTCACCGGCTCCAGATTTATCAGCAATAAACCAGCCAGCCGGAAGGGCCGAGCGCAGAAGTGG
TCCTGCAACTTTATCCGCCTCCATCCAGTCTATTAATTGTTGCCGGGAAGCTAGAGTAAGTAGTTCGCCA
GTTAATAGTTTGCGCAACGTTGTTGCCATTGCTACAGGCATCGTGGTGTCACGCTCGTCGTTTGGTATGG
CTTCATTCAGCTCCGGTTCCCAACGATCAAGGCGAGTTACATGATCCCCCATGTTGTGCAAAAAAGCGGT
TAGCTCCTTCGGTCCTCCGATCGTTGTCAGAAGTAAGTTGGCCGCAGTGTTATCACTCATGGTTATGGCA
GCACTGCATAATTCTCTTACTGTCATGCCATCCGTAAGATGCTTTTCTGTGACTGGTGAGTACTCAACCA
AGTCATTCTGAGAATAGTGTATGCGGCGACCGAGTTGCTCTTGCCCGGCGTCAATACGGGATAATACCGC
GCCACATAGCAGAACTTTAAAAGTGCTCATCATTGGAAAACGTTCTTCGGGGCGAAAACTCTCAAGGATC
TTACCGCTGTTGAGATCCAGTTCGATGTAACCCACTCGTGCACCCAACTGATCTTCAGCATCTTTTACTT
TCACCAGCGTTTCTGGGTGAGCAAAAACAGGAAGGCAAAATGCCGCAAAAAAGGGAATAAGGGCGACACG
GAAATGTTGAATACTCATACTCTTCCTTTTTCAATATTATTGAAGCATTTATCAGGGTTATTGTCTCATG
AGCGGATACATATTTGAATGTATTTAGAAAAATAAACAAATAGGGGTTCCGCGCACATTTCCCCGAAAAG
TGCCACCTGACGTCGACGGATCGGGAGATCTCCCGATCCCCTATGGTGCACTCTCAGTACAATCTGCTCT
GATGCCGCATAGTTAAGCCAGTATCTGCTCCCTGCTTGTGTGTTGGAGGTCGCTGAGTAGTGCGCGAGCA
AAATTTAAGCTACAACAAGGCAAGGCTTGACCGACAATTGCATGAAGAATCTGCTTAGGGTTAGGCGTTT
TGCGCTGCTTCGCGATGTACGGGCCAGATATACGCGTTGACATTGATTATTGACTAGTTATTAATAGTAA
TCAATTACGGGGTCATTAGTTCATAGCCCATATATGGAGTTCCGCGTTACATAACTTACGGTAAATGGCC
CGCCTGGCTGACCGCCCAACGACCCCCGCCCATTGACGTCAATAATGACGTATGTTCCCATAGTAACGCC
AATAGGGACTTTCCATTGACGTCAATGGGTGGAGTATTTACGGTAAACTGCCCACTTGGCAGTACATCAA
GTGTATCATATGCCAAGTACGCCCCCTATTGACGTCAATGACGGTAAATGGCCCGCCTGGCATTATGCCC
AGTACATGACCTTATGGGACTTTCCTACTTGGCAGTACATCTACGTATTAGTCATCGCTATTACCATGGT
GATGCGGTTTTGGCAGTACATCAATGGGCGTGGATAGCGGTTTGACTCACGGGGATTTCCAAGTCTCCAC
CCCATTGACGTCAATGGGAGTTTGTTTTGGCACCAAAATCAACGGGACTTTCCAAAATGTCGTAACAACT
CCGCCCCATTGACGCAAATGGGCGGTAGGCGTGTACGGTGGGAGGTCTATATAAGCAGCGCGTTTTGCCT
GTACTGGGTCTCTCTGGTTAGACCAGATCTGAGCCTGGGAGCTCTCTGGCTAACTAGGGAACCCACTGCT
TAAGCCTCAATAAAGCTTGCCTTGAGTGCTTCAAGTAGTGTGTGCCCGTCTGTTGTGTGACTCTGGTAAC
TAGAGATCCCTCAGACCCTTTTAGTCAGTGTGGAAAATCTCTAGCAGTGGCGCCCGAACAGGGACTTGAA
AGCGAAAGGGAAACCAGAGGAGCTCTCTCGACGCAGGACTCGGCTTGCTGAAGCGCGCACGGCAAGAGGC
GAGGGGCGGCGACTGGTGAGTACGCCAAAAATTTTGACTAGCGGAGGCTAGAAGGAGAGAGATGGGTGCG
AGAGCGTCAGTATTAAGCGGGGGAGAATTAGATCGCGATGGGAAAAAATTCGGTTAAGGCCAGGGGGAAA
GAAAAAATATAAATTAAAACATATAGTATGGGCAAGCAGGGAGCTAGAACGATTCGCAGTTAATCCTGGC
CTGTTAGAAACATCAGAAGGCTGTAGACAAATACTGGGACAGCTACAACCATCCCTTCAGACAGGATCAG
AAGAACTTAGATCATTATATAATACAGTAGCAACCCTCTATTGTGTGCATCAAAGGATAGAGATAAAAGA
CACCAAGGAAGCTTTAGACAAGATAGAGGAAGAGCAAAACAAAAGTAAGACCACCGCACAGCAAGCGGCC
GCTGATCTTCAGACCTGGAGGAGGAGATATGAGGGACAATTGGAGAAGTGAATTATATAAATATAAAGTA
GTAAAAATTGAACCATTAGGAGTAGCACCCACCAAGGCAAAGAGAAGAGTGGTGCAGAGAGAAAAAAGAG
CAGTGGGAATAGGAGCTTTGTTCCTTGGGTTCTTGGGAGCAGCAGGAAGCACTATGGGCGCAGCGTCAAT
GACGCTGACGGTACAGGCCAGACAATTATTGTCTGGTATAGTGCAGCAGCAGAACAATTTGCTGAGGGCT
ATTGAGGCGCAACAGCATCTGTTGCAACTCACAGTCTGGGGCATCAAGCAGCTCCAGGCAAGAATCCTGG
CTGTGGAAAGATACCTAAAGGATCAACAGCTCCTGGGGATTTGGGGTTGCTCTGGAAAACTCATTTGCAC
CACTGCTGTGCCTTGGAATGCTAGTTGGAGTAATAAATCTCTGGAACAGATTTGGAATCACACGACCTGG
ATGGAGTGGGACAGAGAAATTAACAATTACACAAGCTTAATACACTCCTTAATTGAAGAATCGCAAAACC
AGCAAGAAAAGAATGAACAAGAATTATTGGAATTAGATAAATGGGCAAGTTTGTGGAATTGGTTTAACAT
AACAAATTGGCTGTGGTATATAAAATTATTCATAATGATAGTAGGAGGCTTGGTAGGTTTAAGAATAGTT
TTTGCTGTACTTTCTATAGTGAATAGAGTTAGGCAGGGATATTCACCATTATCGTTTCAGACCCACCTCC
CAACCCCGAGGGGACCCGACAGGCCCGAAGGAATAGAAGAAGAAGGTGGAGAGAGAGACAGAGACAGATC
CATTCGATTAGTGAACGGATCGGCACTGCGTGCGCCAATTCTGCAGACAAATGGCAGTATTCATCCACAA
TTTTAAAAGAAAAGGGGGGATTGGGGGGTACAGTGCAGGGGAAAGAATAGTAGACATAATAGCAACAGAC
ATACAAACTAAAGAATTACAAAAACAAATTACAAAAATTCAAAATTTTCGGGTTTATTACAGGGACAGCA
GAGATCCAGTTTGGTTAATTAGCTAGCTAGGTCTTGAAAGGAGTGGGAATTGGCTCCGGTGCCCGTCAGT
GGGCAGAGCGCACATCGCCCACAGTCCCCGAGAAGTTGGGGGGAGGGGTCGGCAATTGATCCGGTGCCTA
GAGAAGGTGGCGCGGGGTAAACTGGGAAAGTGATGTCGTGTACTGGCTCCGCCTTTTTCCCGAGGGTGGG
GGAGAACCGTATATAAGTGCAGTAGTCGCCGTGAACGTTCTTTTTCGCAACGGGTTTGCCGCCAGAACAC
AGGACCGGTTGCCACCATGAAACGGACAGCCGACGGAAGCGAGTTCGAGTCACCAAAGAAGAAGCGGAAA
GTCTCCTCAGAGACTGGGCCTGTCGCCGTCGATCCAACCCTGCGCCGCCGGATTGAACCTCACGAGTTTG
AAGTGTTCTTTGACCCCCGGGAGCTGAGAAAGGAGACATGCCTGCTGTACGAGATCAACTGGGGAGGCAG
GCACTCCATCTGGAGGCACACCTCTCAGAACACAAATAAGCACGTGGAGGTGAACTTCATCGAGAAGTTT
ACCACAGAGCGGTACTTCTGCCCCAATACCAGATGTAGCATCACATGGTTTCTGAGCTATTCCCCTTGCG
GAGAGTGTAGCAGGGCCATCACCGAGTTCCTGTCCAGATATCCACACGTGACACTGTTTATCTACATCGC
CAGGCTGTATCACCACGCAGACCCAGAGAATAGGCAGGGCCTGCGCGATCTGATCAGCTCCGGCGTGACC
ATCCAGATCATGACAGAGCAGGAGTCCGGCTACTGCTGGCGGAACTTCGTGAATTATTCTCCTAGCAACG
AGGCCCACTGGCCTAGGTACCCACACCTGTGGGTGCGCCTGTACGTGCTGGAGCTGTATTGCATCATCCT
GGGCCTGCCCCCTTGTCTGAATATCCTGCGGAGAAAGCAGCCCCAGCTGACCTTCTTTACAATCGCCCTG
CAGTCTTGTCACTATCAGAGGCTGCCACCCCACATCCTGTGGGCCACAGGCCTGAAGTCTGGAGGATCTA
GCGGAGGATCCTCTGGCAGCGAGACACCAGGAACAAGCGAGTCAGCAACACCAGAGAGCAGTGGCGGCAG
CAGCGGCGGCAGCGACAAGAAGTACAGCATCGGCCTGGCCATCGGCACCAACTCTGTGGGCTGGGCCGTG
ATCACCGACGAGTACAAGGTGCCCAGCAAGAAATTCAAGGTGCTGGGCAACACCGACCGGCACAGCATCA
AGAAGAACCTGATCGGAGCCCTGCTGTTCGACAGCGGCGAAACAGCCGAGGCCACCCGGCTGAAGAGAAC
CGCCAGAAGAAGATACACCAGACGGAAGAACCGGATCTGCTATCTGCAAGAGATCTTCAGCAACGAGATG
GCCAAGGTGGACGACAGCTTCTTCCACAGACTGGAAGAGTCCTTCCTGGTGGAAGAGGATAAGAAGCACG
AGCGGCACCCCATCTTCGGCAACATCGTGGACGAGGTGGCCTACCACGAGAAGTACCCCACCATCTACCA
CCTGAGAAAGAAACTGGTGGACAGCACCGACAAGGCCGACCTGCGGCTGATCTATCTGGCCCTGGCCCAC
ATGATCAAGTTCCGGGGCCACTTCCTGATCGAGGGCGACCTGAACCCCGACAACAGCGACGTGGACAAGC
TGTTCATCCAGCTGGTGCAGACCTACAACCAGCTGTTCGAGGAAAACCCCATCAACGCCAGCGGCGTGGA
CGCCAAGGCCATCCTGTCTGCCAGACTGAGCAAGAGCAGACGGCTGGAAAATCTGATCGCCCAGCTGCCC
GGCGAGAAGAAGAATGGCCTGTTCGGAAACCTGATTGCCCTGAGCCTGGGCCTGACCCCCAACTTCAAGA
GCAACTTCGACCTGGCCGAGGATGCCAAACTGCAGCTGAGCAAGGACACCTACGACGACGACCTGGACAA
CCTGCTGGCCCAGATCGGCGACCAGTACGCCGACCTGTTTCTGGCCGCCAAGAACCTGTCCGACGCCATC
CTGCTGAGCGACATCCTGAGAGTGAACACCGAGATCACCAAGGCCCCCCTGAGCGCCTCTATGATCAAGA
GATACGACGAGCACCACCAGGACCTGACCCTGCTGAAAGCTCTCGTGCGGCAGCAGCTGCCTGAGAAGTA
CAAAGAGATTTTCTTCGACCAGAGCAAGAACGGCTACGCCGGCTACATTGACGGCGGAGCCAGCCAGGAA
GAGTTCTACAAGTTCATCAAGCCCATCCTGGAAAAGATGGACGGCACCGAGGAACTGCTCGTGAAGCTGA
ACAGAGAGGACCTGCTGCGGAAGCAGCGGACCTTCGACAACGGCAGCATCCCCCACCAGATCCACCTGGG
AGAGCTGCACGCCATTCTGCGGCGGCAGGAAGATTTTTACCCATTCCTGAAGGACAACCGGGAAAAGATC
GAGAAGATCCTGACCTTCCGCATCCCCTACTACGTGGGCCCTCTGGCCAGGGGAAACAGCAGATTCGCCT
GGATGACCAGAAAGAGCGAGGAAACCATCACCCCCTGGAACTTCGAGGAAGTGGTGGACAAGGGCGCTTC
CGCCCAGAGCTTCATCGAGCGGATGACCAACTTCGATAAGAACCTGCCCAACGAGAAGGTGCTGCCCAAG
CACAGCCTGCTGTACGAGTACTTCACCGTGTATAACGAGCTGACCAAAGTGAAATACGTGACCGAGGGAA
TGAGAAAGCCCGCCTTCCTGAGCGGCGAGCAGAAAAAGGCCATCGTGGACCTGCTGTTCAAGACCAACCG
GAAAGTGACCGTGAAGCAGCTGAAAGAGGACTACTTCAAGAAAATCGAGTGCTTCGACTCCGTGGAAATC
TCCGGCGTGGAAGATCGGTTCAACGCCTCCCTGGGCACATACCACGATCTGCTGAAAATTATCAAGGACA
AGGACTTCCTGGACAATGAGGAAAACGAGGACATTCTGGAAGATATCGTGCTGACCCTGACACTGTTTGA
GGACAGAGAGATGATCGAGGAACGGCTGAAAACCTATGCCCACCTGTTCGACGACAAAGTGATGAAGCAG
CTGAAGCGGCGGAGATACACCGGCTGGGGCAGGCTGAGCCGGAAGCTGATCAACGGCATCCGGGACAAGC
AGTCCGGCAAGACAATCCTGGATTTCCTGAAGTCCGACGGCTTCGCCAACAGAAACTTCATGCAGCTGAT
CCACGACGACAGCCTGACCTTTAAAGAGGACATCCAGAAAGCCCAGGTGTCCGGCCAGGGCGATAGCCTG
CACGAGCACATTGCCAATCTGGCCGGCAGCCCCGCCATTAAGAAGGGCATCCTGCAGACAGTGAAGGTGG
TGGACGAGCTCGTGAAAGTGATGGGCCGGCACAAGCCCGAGAACATCGTGATCGAAATGGCCAGAGAGAA
CCAGACCACCCAGAAGGGACAGAAGAACAGCCGCGAGAGAATGAAGCGGATCGAAGAGGGCATCAAAGAG
CTGGGCAGCCAGATCCTGAAAGAACACCCCGTGGAAAACACCCAGCTGCAGAACGAGAAGCTGTACCTGT
ACTACCTGCAGAATGGGCGGGATATGTACGTGGACCAGGAACTGGACATCAACCGGCTGTCCGACTACGA
TGTGGACCATATCGTGCCTCAGAGCTTTCTGAAGGACGACTCCATCGACAACAAGGTGCTGACCAGAAGC
GACAAGAACCGGGGCAAGAGCGACAACGTGCCCTCCGAAGAGGTCGTGAAGAAGATGAAGAACTACTGGC
GGCAGCTGCTGAACGCCAAGCTGATTACCCAGAGAAAGTTCGACAATCTGACCAAGGCCGAGAGAGGCGG
CCTGAGCGAACTGGATAAGGCCGGCTTCATCAAGAGACAGCTGGTGGAAACCCGGCAGATCACAAAGCAC
GTGGCACAGATCCTGGACTCCCGGATGAACACTAAGTACGACGAGAATGACAAGCTGATCCGGGAAGTGA
AAGTGATCACCCTGAAGTCCAAGCTGGTGTCCGATTTCCGGAAGGATTTCCAGTTTTACAAAGTGCGCGA
GATCAACAACTACCACCACGCCCACGACGCCTACCTGAACGCCGTCGTGGGAACCGCCCTGATCAAAAAG
TACCCTAAGCTGGAAAGCGAGTTCGTGTACGGCGACTACAAGGTGTACGACGTGCGGAAGATGATCGCCA
AGAGCGAGCAGGAAATCGGCAAGGCTACCGCCAAGTACTTCTTCTACAGCAACATCATGAACTTTTTCAA
GACCGAGATTACCCTGGCCAACGGCGAGATCCGGAAGCGGCCTCTGATCGAGACAAACGGCGAAACCGGG
GAGATCGTGTGGGATAAGGGCCGGGATTTTGCCACCGTGCGGAAAGTGCTGAGCATGCCCCAAGTGAATA
TCGTGAAAAAGACCGAGGTGCAGACAGGCGGCTTCAGCAAAGAGTCTATCCGGCCCAAGAGGAACAGCGA
TAAGCTGATCGCCAGAAAGAAGGACTGGGACCCTAAGAAGTACGGCGGCTTCGTGAGCCCCACCGTGGCC
TATTCTGTGCTGGTGGTGGCCAAAGTGGAAAAGGGCAAGTCCAAGAAACTGAAGAGTGTGAAAGAGCTAC
TGGGGATCACCATCATGGAAAGAAGCAGCTTCGAGAAGAATCCCATCGACTTTCTGGAAGCCAAGGGCTA
CAAAGAAGTGAAAAAGGACCTGATCATCAAGCTGCCTAAGTACTCCCTGTTCGAGCTGGAAAACGGCCGG
AAGAGAATGCTGGCCTCTGCCCGGTTCCTGCAGAAGGGAAACGAACTGGCCCTGCCCTCCAAATATGTGA
ACTTCCTGTACCTGGCCAGCCACTATGAGAAGCTGAAGGGCTCCCCCGAGGATAATGAGCAGAAACAGCT
GTTTGTGGAACAGCACAAGCACTACCTGGACGAGATCATCGAGCAGATCAGCGAGTTCTCCAAGAGAGTG
ATCCTGGCCGACGCTAATCTGGACAAAGTGCTGTCCGCCTACAACAAGCACCGGGATAAGCCCATCAGAG
AGCAGGCCGAGAATATCATCCACCTGTTTACCCTGACCAATCTGGGAGCCCCTCGGGCCTTCAAGTACTT
TGACACCACCATCGACCGGAAGGTGTACCGGAGCACCAAAGAGGTGCTGGACGCCACCCTGATCCACCAG
AGCATCACCGGCCTGTACGAGACACGGATCGACCTGTCTCAGCTGGGAGGCGACAGCGGCGGGAGCGGCG
GGAGCGGGGGGAGCACTAATCTGAGCGACATCATTGAGAAGGAGACTGGGAAACAGCTGGTCATTCAGGA
GTCCATCCTGATGCTGCCTGAGGAGGTGGAGGAAGTGATCGGCAACAAGCCAGAGTCTGACATCCTGGTG
CACACCGCCTACGACGAGTCCACAGATGAGAATGTGATGCTGCTGACCTCTGACGCCCCCGAGTATAAGC
CTTGGGCCCTGGTCATCCAGGATTCTAACGGCGAGAATAAGATCAAGATGCTGAGCGGAGGATCCGGAGG
ATCTGGAGGCAGCACCAACCTGTCTGACATCATCGAGAAGGAGACAGGCAAGCAGCTGGTCATCCAGGAG
AGCATCCTGATGCTGCCCGAAGAAGTCGAAGAAGTGATCGGAAACAAGCCTGAGAGCGATATCCTGGTCC
ATACCGCCTACGACGAGAGTACCGACGAAAATGTGATGCTGCTGACATCCGACGCCCCAGAGTATAAGCC
CTGGGCTCTGGTCATCCAGGATTCCAACGGAGAGAACAAAATCAAAATGCTGTCTGGCGGCTCAAAAAGA
ACCGCCGACGGCAGCGAATTCGAGCCCAAGAAGAAGAGGAAAGTCGATTACAAAGACGATGACGATAAGG
GATCCGGCGCAACAAACTTCTCTCTGCTGAAACAAGCCGGAGATGTCGAAGAGAATCCTGGACCGATGGC
CAAGCCTTTGTCTCAAGAAGAATCCACCCTCATTGAAAGAGCAACGGCTACAATCAACAGCATCCCCATC
TCTGAAGACTACAGCGTCGCCAGCGCAGCTCTCTCTAGCGACGGCCGCATCTTCACTGGTGTCAATGTAT
ATCATTTTACTGGGGGACCTTGTGCAGAACTCGTGGTGCTGGGCACTGCTGCTGCTGCGGCAGCTGGCAA
CCTGACTTGTATCGTCGCGATCGGAAATGAGAACAGGGGCATCTTGAGCCCCTGCGGACGGTGCCGACAG
GTGCTTCTCGATCTGCATCCTGGGATCAAAGCCATAGTGAAGGACAGTGATGGACAGCCGACGGCAGTTG
GGATTCGTGAATTGCTGCCCTCTGGTTATGTGTGGGAGGGCTAAGAATTCGATATCAAGCTTATCGGTAA
TCAACCTCTGGATTACAAAATTTGTGAAAGATTGACTGGTATTCTTAACTATGTTGCTCCTTTTACGCTA
TGTGGATACGCTGCTTTAATGCCTTTGTATCATGCTATTGCTTCCCGTATGGCTTTCATTTTCTCCTCCT
TGTATAAATCCTGGTTGCTGTCTCTTTATGAGGAGTTGTGGCCCGTTGTCAGGCAACGTGGCGTGGTGTG
CACTGTGTTTGCTGACGCAACCCCCACTGGTTGGGGCATTGCCACCACCTGTCAGCTCCTTTCCGGGACT
TTCGCTTTCCCCCTCCCTATTGCCACGGCGGAACTCATCGCCGCCTGCCTTGCCCGCTGCTGGACAGGGG
CTCGGCTGTTGGGCACTGACAATTCCGTGGTGTTGTCGGGGAAATCATCGTCCTTTCCTTGGCTGCTCGC
CTGTGTTGCCACCTGGATTCTGCGCGGGACGTCCTTCTGCTACGTCCCTTCGGCCCTCAATCCAGCGGAC
CTTCCTTCCCGCGGCCTGCTGCCGGCTCTGCGGCCTCTTCCGCGTCTTCGCCTTCGCCCTCAGACGAGTC
GGATCTCCCTTTGGGCCGCCTCCCCGCATCGATACCGTCGACCTCGAGACCTAGAAAAACATGGAGCAAT
CACAAGTAGCAATACAGCAGCTACCAATGCTGATTGTGCCTGGCTAGAAGCACAAGAGGAGGAGGAGGTG
GGTTTTCCAGTCACACCTCAGGTACCTTTAAGACCAATGACTTACAAGGCAGCTGTAGATCTTAGCCACT
TTTTAAAAGAAAAGGGGGGACTGGAAGGGCTAATTCACTCCCAACGAAGACAAGATATCCTTGATCTGTG
GATCTACCACACACAAGGCTACTTCCCTGATTGGCAGAACTACACACCAGGGCCAGGGATCAGATATCCA
CTGACCTTTGGATGGTGCTACAAGCTAGTACCAGTTGAGCAAGAGAAGGTAGAAGAAGCCAATGAAGGAG
AGAACACCCGCTTGTTACACCCTGTGAGCCTGCATGGGATGGATGACCCGGAGAGAGAAGTATTAGAGTG
GAGGTTTGACAGCCGCCTAGCATTTCATCACATGGCCCGAGAGCTGCATCCGGACTGTACTGGGTCTCTC
TGGTTAGACCAGATCTGAGCCTGGGAGCTCTCTGGCTAACTAGGGAACCCACTGCTTAAGCCTCAATAAA
GCTTGCCTTGAGTGCTTCAAGTAGTGTGTGCCCGTCTGTTGTGTGACTCTGGTAACTAGAGATCCCTCAG
ACCCTTTTAGTCAGTGTGGAAAATCTCTAGCAGGGCCCGTTTAAACCCGCTGATCAGCCTCGACTGTGCC
TTCTAGTTGCCAGCCATCTGTTGTTTGCCCCTCCCCCGTGCCTTCCTTGACCCTGGAAGGTGCCACTCCC
ACTGTCCTTTCCTAATAAAATGAGGAAATTGCATCGCATTGTCTGAGTAGGTGTCATTCTATTCTGGGGG
GTGGGGTGGGGCAGGACAGCAAGGGGGAGGATTGGGAAGACAATAGCAGGCATGCTGGGGATGCGGTGGG
CTCTATGGCTTCTGAGGCGGAAAGAACCAGCTGGGGCTCTAGGGGGTATCCCC
[124 nt withheld, positions 13284-13407]
C
[91 nt withheld, positions 13409-13499]
A
[49 nt withheld, positions 13501-13549]
CCTTTGACGTTGGAGTCCACGTTCTTT
[37 nt withheld, positions 13577-13613]
ACCCTATCTCGGTCTATTCTTTTGATTTATAAGGGATTTTGCCGATTTCGGCCTATTGGTTAAAAAATGA
GCTGATTTAACAAAAATTTAACGCGAATTAATTCTGTGGAATGTGTGTCAGTTAGGGTGTGGAAAGTCCC
CAGGCTCCCCAGCAGGCAGAAGTATGCAAAGCATGCATCTCAATTAGTCAGCAACCAGGTGTGGAAAGTC
CCCAGGCTCCCCAGCAGGCAGAAGTATGCAAAGCATGCATCTCAATTAGTCAGCAACCATAGTCCCGCCC
CTAACTCCGCCCAGTTCCGCCCATTCTCCGCCCCATGGCTGACTAATTTTTTTTATTTATGCAGAGGCCG
AGGCCGCCTCTGCCTCTGAGCTATTCCAGAAGTAGTGAGGAGGCTTTTTTGGAGGCCTAGGCTTTTGCAA
AAAGCTCCCGGGAGCTTGTATATCCATTTTCGGATCTGATCAGCACGTGTTGACAATTAATCATCGGCAT
AGTATATCGGCATAGTATAATACGACAAGGTGAGGAACTAAACCATGGCCAAGTTGACCAGTGCCGTTCC
GGTGCTCACCGCGCGCGACGTCGCCGGAGCGGTCGAGTTCTGGACCGACCGGCTCGGGTTCT
