>Addgene plasmid #198535 | SpCas9-NG-YE1-BE4max | depositor partial sequence | sequence record 384698 | SpCas9-NG-YE1-BE4max sequence 6048 bps
ATGAAACGGACAGCCGACGGAAGCGAGTTCGAGTCACCAAAGAAGAAGCGGAAAGTCTCCTCAGAGACTG
GGCCTGTCGCCGTCGATCCAACCCTGCGCCGCCGGATTGAACCTCACGAGTTTGAAGTGTTCTTTGACCC
CCGGGAGCTGAGAAAGGAGACATGCCTGCTGTACGAGATCAACTGGGGAGGCAGGCACTCCATCTGGAGG
CACACCTCTCAGAACACAAATAAGCACGTGGAGGTGAACTTCATCGAGAAGTTTACCACAGAGCGGTACT
TCTGCCCCAATACCAGATGTAGCATCACATGGTTTCTGAGCTATTCCCCTTGCGGAGAGTGTAGCAGGGC
CATCACCGAGTTCCTGTCCAGATATCCACACGTGACACTGTTTATCTACATCGCCAGGCTGTATCACCAC
GCAGACCCAGAGAATAGGCAGGGCCTGCGCGATCTGATCAGCTCCGGCGTGACCATCCAGATCATGACAG
AGCAGGAGTCCGGCTACTGCTGGCGGAACTTCGTGAATTATTCTCCTAGCAACGAGGCCCACTGGCCTAG
GTACCCACACCTGTGGGTGCGCCTGTACGTGCTGGAGCTGTATTGCATCATCCTGGGCCTGCCCCCTTGT
CTGAATATCCTGCGGAGAAAGCAGCCCCAGCTGACCTTCTTTACAATCGCCCTGCAGTCTTGTCACTATC
AGAGGCTGCCACCCCACATCCTGTGGGCCACAGGCCTGAAGTCTGGAGGATCTAGCGGAGGATCCTCTGG
CAGCGAGACACCAGGAACAAGCGAGTCAGCAACACCAGAGAGCAGTGGCGGCAGCAGCGGCGGCAGCGAC
AAGAAGTACAGCATCGGCCTGGCCATCGGCACCAACTCTGTGGGCTGGGCCGTGATCACCGACGAGTACA
AGGTGCCCAGCAAGAAATTCAAGGTGCTGGGCAACACCGACCGGCACAGCATCAAGAAGAACCTGATCGG
AGCCCTGCTGTTCGACAGCGGCGAAACAGCCGAGGCCACCCGGCTGAAGAGAACCGCCAGAAGAAGATAC
ACCAGACGGAAGAACCGGATCTGCTATCTGCAAGAGATCTTCAGCAACGAGATGGCCAAGGTGGACGACA
GCTTCTTCCACAGACTGGAAGAGTCCTTCCTGGTGGAAGAGGATAAGAAGCACGAGCGGCACCCCATCTT
CGGCAACATCGTGGACGAGGTGGCCTACCACGAGAAGTACCCCACCATCTACCACCTGAGAAAGAAACTG
GTGGACAGCACCGACAAGGCCGACCTGCGGCTGATCTATCTGGCCCTGGCCCACATGATCAAGTTCCGGG
GCCACTTCCTGATCGAGGGCGACCTGAACCCCGACAACAGCGACGTGGACAAGCTGTTCATCCAGCTGGT
GCAGACCTACAACCAGCTGTTCGAGGAAAACCCCATCAACGCCAGCGGCGTGGACGCCAAGGCCATCCTG
TCTGCCAGACTGAGCAAGAGCAGACGGCTGGAAAATCTGATCGCCCAGCTGCCCGGCGAGAAGAAGAATG
GCCTGTTCGGAAACCTGATTGCCCTGAGCCTGGGCCTGACCCCCAACTTCAAGAGCAACTTCGACCTGGC
CGAGGATGCCAAACTGCAGCTGAGCAAGGACACCTACGACGACGACCTGGACAACCTGCTGGCCCAGATC
GGCGACCAGTACGCCGACCTGTTTCTGGCCGCCAAGAACCTGTCCGACGCCATCCTGCTGAGCGACATCC
TGAGAGTGAACACCGAGATCACCAAGGCCCCCCTGAGCGCCTCTATGATCAAGAGATACGACGAGCACCA
CCAGGACCTGACCCTGCTGAAAGCTCTCGTGCGGCAGCAGCTGCCTGAGAAGTACAAAGAGATTTTCTTC
GACCAGAGCAAGAACGGCTACGCCGGCTACATTGACGGCGGAGCCAGCCAGGAAGAGTTCTACAAGTTCA
TCAAGCCCATCCTGGAAAAGATGGACGGCACCGAGGAACTGCTCGTGAAGCTGAACAGAGAGGACCTGCT
GCGGAAGCAGCGGACCTTCGACAACGGCAGCATCCCCCACCAGATCCACCTGGGAGAGCTGCACGCCATT
CTGCGGCGGCAGGAAGATTTTTACCCATTCCTGAAGGACAACCGGGAAAAGATCGAGAAGATCCTGACCT
TCCGCATCCCCTACTACGTGGGCCCTCTGGCCAGGGGAAACAGCAGATTCGCCTGGATGACCAGAAAGAG
CGAGGAAACCATCACCCCCTGGAACTTCGAGGAAGTGGTGGACAAGGGCGCTTCCGCCCAGAGCTTCATC
GAGCGGATGACCAACTTCGATAAGAACCTGCCCAACGAGAAGGTGCTGCCCAAGCACAGCCTGCTGTACG
AGTACTTCACCGTGTATAACGAGCTGACCAAAGTGAAATACGTGACCGAGGGAATGAGAAAGCCCGCCTT
CCTGAGCGGCGAGCAGAAAAAGGCCATCGTGGACCTGCTGTTCAAGACCAACCGGAAAGTGACCGTGAAG
CAGCTGAAAGAGGACTACTTCAAGAAAATCGAGTGCTTCGACTCCGTGGAAATCTCCGGCGTGGAAGATC
GGTTCAACGCCTCCCTGGGCACATACCACGATCTGCTGAAAATTATCAAGGACAAGGACTTCCTGGACAA
TGAGGAAAACGAGGACATTCTGGAAGATATCGTGCTGACCCTGACACTGTTTGAGGACAGAGAGATGATC
GAGGAACGGCTGAAAACCTATGCCCACCTGTTCGACGACAAAGTGATGAAGCAGCTGAAGCGGCGGAGAT
ACACCGGCTGGGGCAGGCTGAGCCGGAAGCTGATCAACGGCATCCGGGACAAGCAGTCCGGCAAGACAAT
CCTGGATTTCCTGAAGTCCGACGGCTTCGCCAACAGAAACTTCATGCAGCTGATCCACGACGACAGCCTG
ACCTTTAAAGAGGACATCCAGAAAGCCCAGGTGTCCGGCCAGGGCGATAGCCTGCACGAGCACATTGCCA
ATCTGGCCGGCAGCCCCGCCATTAAGAAGGGCATCCTGCAGACAGTGAAGGTGGTGGACGAGCTCGTGAA
AGTGATGGGCCGGCACAAGCCCGAGAACATCGTGATCGAAATGGCCAGAGAGAACCAGACCACCCAGAAG
GGACAGAAGAACAGCCGCGAGAGAATGAAGCGGATCGAAGAGGGCATCAAAGAGCTGGGCAGCCAGATCC
TGAAAGAACACCCCGTGGAAAACACCCAGCTGCAGAACGAGAAGCTGTACCTGTACTACCTGCAGAATGG
GCGGGATATGTACGTGGACCAGGAACTGGACATCAACCGGCTGTCCGACTACGATGTGGACCATATCGTG
CCTCAGAGCTTTCTGAAGGACGACTCCATCGACAACAAGGTGCTGACCAGAAGCGACAAGAACCGGGGCA
AGAGCGACAACGTGCCCTCCGAAGAGGTCGTGAAGAAGATGAAGAACTACTGGCGGCAGCTGCTGAACGC
CAAGCTGATTACCCAGAGAAAGTTCGACAATCTGACCAAGGCCGAGAGAGGCGGCCTGAGCGAACTGGAT
AAGGCCGGCTTCATCAAGAGACAGCTGGTGGAAACCCGGCAGATCACAAAGCACGTGGCACAGATCCTGG
ACTCCCGGATGAACACTAAGTACGACGAGAATGACAAGCTGATCCGGGAAGTGAAAGTGATCACCCTGAA
GTCCAAGCTGGTGTCCGATTTCCGGAAGGATTTCCAGTTTTACAAAGTGCGCGAGATCAACAACTACCAC
CACGCCCACGACGCCTACCTGAACGCCGTCGTGGGAACCGCCCTGATCAAAAAGTACCCTAAGCTGGAAA
GCGAGTTCGTGTACGGCGACTACAAGGTGTACGACGTGCGGAAGATGATCGCCAAGAGCGAGCAGGAAAT
CGGCAAGGCTACCGCCAAGTACTTCTTCTACAGCAACATCATGAACTTTTTCAAGACCGAGATTACCCTG
GCCAACGGCGAGATCCGGAAGCGGCCTCTGATCGAGACAAACGGCGAAACCGGGGAGATCGTGTGGGATA
AGGGCCGGGATTTTGCCACCGTGCGGAAAGTGCTGAGCATGCCCCAAGTGAATATCGTGAAAAAGACCGA
GGTGCAGACAGGCGGCTTCAGCAAAGAGTCTATCCGGCCCAAGAGGAACAGCGATAAGCTGATCGCCAGA
AAGAAGGACTGGGACCCTAAGAAGTACGGCGGCTTCGTGAGCCCCACCGTGGCCTATTCTGTGCTGGTGG
TGGCCAAAGTGGAAAAGGGCAAGTCCAAGAAACTGAAGAGTGTGAAAGAGCTACTGGGGATCACCATCAT
GGAAAGAAGCAGCTTCGAGAAGAATCCCATCGACTTTCTGGAAGCCAAGGGCTACAAAGAAGTGAAAAAG
GACCTGATCATCAAGCTGCCTAAGTACTCCCTGTTCGAGCTGGAAAACGGCCGGAAGAGAATGCTGGCCT
CTGCCCGGTTCCTGCAGAAGGGAAACGAACTGGCCCTGCCCTCCAAATATGTGAACTTCCTGTACCTGGC
CAGCCACTATGAGAAGCTGAAGGGCTCCCCCGAGGATAATGAGCAGAAACAGCTGTTTGTGGAACAGCAC
AAGCACTACCTGGACGAGATCATCGAGCAGATCAGCGAGTTCTCCAAGAGAGTGATCCTGGCCGACGCTA
ATCTGGACAAAGTGCTGTCCGCCTACAACAAGCACCGGGATAAGCCCATCAGAGAGCAGGCCGAGAATAT
CATCCACCTGTTTACCCTGACCAATCTGGGAGCCCCTCGGGCCTTCAAGTACTTTGACACCACCATCGAC
CGGAAGGTGTACCGGAGCACCAAAGAGGTGCTGGACGCCACCCTGATCCACCAGAGCATCACCGGCCTGT
ACGAGACACGGATCGACCTGTCTCAGCTGGGAGGCGACAGCGGCGGGAGCGGCGGGAGCGGGGGGAGCAC
TAATCTGAGCGACATCATTGAGAAGGAGACTGGGAAACAGCTGGTCATTCAGGAGTCCATCCTGATGCTG
CCTGAGGAGGTGGAGGAAGTGATCGGCAACAAGCCAGAGTCTGACATCCTGGTGCACACCGCCTACGACG
AGTCCACAGATGAGAATGTGATGCTGCTGACCTCTGACGCCCCCGAGTATAAGCCTTGGGCCCTGGTCAT
CCAGGATTCTAACGGCGAGAATAAGATCAAGATGCTGAGCGGAGGATCCGGAGGATCTGGAGGCAGCACC
AACCTGTCTGACATCATCGAGAAGGAGACAGGCAAGCAGCTGGTCATCCAGGAGAGCATCCTGATGCTGC
CCGAAGAAGTCGAAGAAGTGATCGGAAACAAGCCTGAGAGCGATATCCTGGTCCATACCGCCTACGACGA
GAGTACCGACGAAAATGTGATGCTGCTGACATCCGACGCCCCAGAGTATAAGCCCTGGGCTCTGGTCATC
CAGGATTCCAACGGAGAGAACAAAATCAAAATGCTGTCTGGCGGCTCAAAAAGAACCGCCGACGGCAGCG
AATTCGAGCCCAAGAAGAAGAGGAAAGTCGATTACAAAGACGATGACGATAAGGGATCCGGCGCAACAAA
CTTCTCTCTGCTGAAACAAGCCGGAGATGTCGAAGAGAATCCTGGACCGATGGCCAAGCCTTTGTCTCAA
GAAGAATCCACCCTCATTGAAAGAGCAACGGCTACAATCAACAGCATCCCCATCTCTGAAGACTACAGCG
TCGCCAGCGCAGCTCTCTCTAGCGACGGCCGCATCTTCACTGGTGTCAATGTATATCATTTTACTGGGGG
ACCTTGTGCAGAACTCGTGGTGCTGGGCACTGCTGCTGCTGCGGCAGCTGGCAACCTGACTTGTATCGTC
GCGATCGGAAATGAGAACAGGGGCATCTTGAGCCCCTGCGGACGGTGCCGACAGGTGCTTCTCGATCTGC
ATCCTGGGATCAAAGCCATAGTGAAGGACAGTGATGGACAGCCGACGGCAGTTGGGATTCGTGAATTGCT
GCCCTCTGGTTATGTGTGGGAGGGCTAA
